Addgene plasmid #161650: IDG_CACNG1_OE_1
Purpose: Overexpresses CACNG1
Depositing lab: Mike McManus. Depositing organization: University of California, San Francisco (UCSF).
Backbone
  Vector backbone: pLX304
  Vector type: Mammalian Expression
  Selectable markers: Blasticidin
Growth in bacteria
  Bacterial resistance: Ampicillin, 100 μg/mL
  Growth temperature: 30°C
  Growth strain: NEB Stable
  Copy number: Low Copy
Gene/Insert
  Gene/Insert name: CACNG1
  Species: H. sapiens (human)
  Entrez Gene: CACNG1 (a.k.a. CACNLG)
  Tag / fusion protein: V5 (C terminal on backbone)
  Cloning method: Gateway Cloning
Terms and licenses: Academic/Nonprofit Terms; Industry Terms: Not Available to Industry
How to cite: IDG_CACNG1_OE_1 was a gift from Mike McManus (Addgene plasmid # 161650 ; http://n2t.net/addgene:161650 ; RRID:Addgene_161650)
