[The description below was written by a language model from this plasmid's Addgene catalogue record and pLannotate feature annotations shown in this document.]
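Description:
IDG_CACNG1_OE_1 is a mammalian overexpression plasmid for human CACNG1 (also known as CACNLG), built on the pLX304 backbone by Gateway cloning. The catalogue lists it simply as a mammalian expression vector, but the feature table shows the architecture of a third-generation, self-inactivating HIV-1 lentiviral transfer vector. An RSV promoter drives a truncated 5' LTR, followed by the Ψ packaging signal with a gag fragment, the Rev response element, a cPPT/CTS and a ΔU3 3' LTR. These elements allow the genomic RNA to be packaged when helper functions are supplied in trans. After integration, the deleted U3 leaves the LTRs transcriptionally inactive, so expression comes from the internal promoters.

Two cassettes sit between the LTRs. A human PGK promoter drives blasticidin S deaminase, which allows blasticidin selection of transfected or transduced cells. Downstream, the CMV immediate-early enhancer and promoter drive the CACNG1 coding sequence. This sequence is flanked by attB1 and attB2 remnants from the Gateway recombination and is followed by a backbone-encoded C-terminal V5 epitope tag for detecting the protein. A WPRE after the tag enhances transcript stability and expression.

Outside the viral region, the plasmid carries an SV40 poly(A) signal and SV40 origin, an f1 origin, and lac-derived fragments with T7 and T3 promoters. It also has the ampicillin resistance gene and a ColE1/pUC-type origin for propagation in E. coli. The annotation calls this origin high-copy, although the catalogue records the plasmid as low copy and names a recombination-tolerant growth strain, as is common for LTR-containing vectors. The stated purpose is overexpression of CACNG1.
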