Features (pLannotate 1.2.2; 32 found; start..end, strand, type, name):
     38..341     +  enhancer       CMV enhancer: human cytomegalovirus immediate early enhancer
    342..545     +  promoter       CMV promoter: human cytomegalovirus (CMV) immediate early promoter
    569..586     +  protein_bind   attB1 (fragment): mutant version of attB; core recombination site for the Gateway® BP reaction BP Clonase™
    595..1260    +  CDS            CACNG1: CCG1_HUMAN - Also known as CACNLG From Homo sapiens (Human).
   1268..1285    -  protein_bind   attB2 (fragment): mutant version of attB; core recombination site for the Gateway® BP reaction BP Clonase™
   1288..1329    +  CDS            V5 tag: epitope tag from simian virus 5
   1371..1959    +  misc_feature   WPRE: woodchuck hepatitis virus posttranscriptional regulatory element
   2010..2029    +  misc_feature   cPPT/CTS (fragment): central polypurine tract and central termination sequence of HIV-1
   2031..2264    +  LTR            3' LTR (ΔU3): self-inactivating 3' long terminal repeat (LTR) from HIV-1
   2342..2463    +  polyA_signal   SV40 poly(A) signal: SV40 polyadenylation signal
   2503..2638    +  rep_origin     SV40 ori: SV40 origin of replication
   2659..2677    -  promoter       T7 promoter: promoter for bacteriophage T7 RNA polymerase
   2685..2840    +  CDS            lacZα (fragment): LacZα fragment of β-galactosidase; lacZ fragment
   2845..3273    +  rep_origin     f1 ori (sequence partly withheld): f1 bacteriophage origin of replication; arrow indicates direction of (+) strand synthesis
   3326..3430    +  promoter       AmpR promoter: bla
   3431..4291    +  CDS            AmpR: β-lactamase; bla; confers resistance to ampicillin, carbenicillin, and related antibiotics
   4462..5050    +  rep_origin     ori: high-copy-number ColE1/pMB1/pBR322/pUC origin of replication
   5233..5325    +  CDS            lacI (fragment): lac repressor; lacI; The lac repressor binds to the lac operator to inhibit transcription in E. coli. This inhibition can be relieved by adding lactose or isopropyl-β-D-thiogalactopyranoside (IPTG).
   5338..5359    +  protein_bind   CAP binding site: CAP binding activates transcription in the presence of cAMP. E. coli catabolite activator protein
   5374..5404    +  promoter       lac promoter: promoter for the E. coli lac operon
   5412..5428    +  protein_bind   lac operator: The lac repressor binds to the lac operator to inhibit transcription in E. coli. This inhibition can be relieved by adding lactose or isopropyl-β-D-thiogalactopyranoside (IPTG). lac repressor encoded by lacI
   5473..5491    +  promoter       T3 promoter: promoter for bacteriophage T3 RNA polymerase
   5519..5745    +  promoter       RSV promoter: Rous sarcoma virus enhancer/promoter
   5746..5926    +  LTR            5' LTR (truncated): truncated 5' long terminal repeat (LTR) from HIV-1
   5973..6098    +  misc_feature   HIV-1 Ψ: packaging signal of human immunodeficiency virus type 1
   6082..6445    +  CDS            HIV-1 gag (fragment): gag protein from human immunodeficiency virus 1; gag
   6591..6824    +  misc_feature   RRE: The Rev response element (RRE) of HIV-1 allows for Rev-dependent mRNA export from the nucleus to the cytoplasm.
   7201..7227    +  CDS            Rev (fragment): human immunodeficiency virus 1 (HIV-1) Rev protein; rev; enhances nuclear export of unspliced and incompletely spliced viral mRNAs
   7228..7728    +  promoter       hPGK promoter: human phosphoglycerate kinase 1 promoter
   7740..8135    +  CDS            BSD: blasticidin S deaminase; Aspergillus terreus BSD; confers resistance to blasticidin
   8195..8312    +  misc_feature   cPPT/CTS: central polypurine tract and central termination sequence of HIV-1
   8371..8391    +  enhancer       CMV enhancer (fragment): human cytomegalovirus immediate early enhancer
>Addgene plasmid #161650 | IDG_CACNG1_OE_1 | addgene full sequence | sequence record 319346 | Addgene NGS Result
CGGGGTCATTAGTTCATAGCCCATATATGGAGTTCCGCGTTACATAACTTACGGTAAATGGCCCGCCTGG
CTGACCGCCCAACGACCCCCGCCCATTGACGTCAATAATGACGTATGTTCCCATAGTAACGCCAATAGGG
ACTTTCCATTGACGTCAATGGGTGGAGTATTTACGGTAAACTGCCCACTTGGCAGTACATCAAGTGTATC
ATATGCCAAGTACGCCCCCTATTGACGTCAATGACGGTAAATGGCCCGCCTGGCATTATGCCCAGTACAT
GACCTTATGGGACTTTCCTACTTGGCAGTACATCTACGTATTAGTCATCGCTATTACCATGGTGATGCGG
TTTTGGCAGTACATCAATGGGCGTGGATAGCGGTTTGACTCACGGGGATTTCCAAGTCTCCACCCCATTG
ACGTCAATGGGAGTTTGTTTTGGCACCAAAATCAACGGGACTTTCCAAAATGTCGTAACAACTCCGCCCC
ATTGACGCAAATGGGCGGTAGGCGTGTACGGTGGGAGGTCTATATAAGCAGAGCTCTCTGGCTAACTGTC
GGGATCAACAAGTTTGTACAAAAAAGTTGGCACCATGTCCCAGACCAAAATGCTGAAGGTCCGCGTGACC
CTCTTCTGCATCCTGGCAGGCATCGTGCTGGCCATGACAGCCGTGGTAACCGACCACTGGGCTGTGCTGA
GCCCCCACATGGAGCACCACAACACTACCTGCGAGGCGGCCCACTTCGGCCTCTGGCGGATTTGTACCAA
GCGCATCCCCATGGACGACAGCAAGACCTGCGGGCCCATCACCCTGCCCGGGGAGAAGAACTGTTCCTAC
TTCAGGCATTTTAACCCCGGCGAGAGCTCGGAGATCTTCGAATTCACCACTCAGAAGGAGTACAGCATCT
CGGCAGCCGCCATCGCCATCTTCAGCCTTGGCTTCATCATCCTGGGCAGCCTCTGTGTCCTCCTGTCCCT
CGGGAAGAAGAGGGACTATCTGCTGCGACCCGCGTCCATGTTCTATGCCTTTGCAGGTCTCTGCATCCTC
GTCTCGGTGGAGGTCATGCGGCAGTCGGTGAAGCGCATGATTGACAGTGAGGACACCGTCTGGATCGAGT
ACTATTACTCCTGGTCCTTTGCCTGCGCCTGTGCCGCCTTCATCCTCCTCTTTCTCGGCGGTCTCGCCCT
CCTGCTGTTCTCCCTGCCTCGAATGCCCCGGAACCCATGGGAGTCCTGCATGGATGCTGAGCCCGAGCAC
TTGCCAACTTTCTTGTACAAAGTGGTTGGTAAGCCTATCCCTAACCCTCTCCTCGGTCTCGATTCTACGT
AGTAATGAGCTAGCGCTAACCGGTGGCGCGTTAAGTCGACAATCAACCTCTGGATTACAAAATTTGTGAA
AGATTGACTGGTATTCTTAACTATGTTGCTCCTTTTACGCTATGTGGATACGCTGCTTTAATGCCTTTGT
ATCATGCTATTGCTTCCCGTATGGCTTTCATTTTCTCCTCCTTGTATAAATCCTGGTTGCTGTCTCTTTA
TGAGGAGTTGTGGCCCGTTGTCAGGCAACGTGGCGTGGTGTGCACTGTGTTTGCTGACGCAACCCCCACT
GGTTGGGGCATTGCCACCACCTGTCAGCTCCTTTCCGGGACTTTCGCTTTCCCCCTCCCTATTGCCACGG
CGGAACTCATCGCCGCCTGCCTTGCCCGCTGCTGGACAGGGGCTCGGCTGTTGGGCACTGACAATTCCGT
GGTGTTGTCGGGGAAATCATCGTCCTTTCCTTGGCTGCTCGCCTGTGTTGCCACCTGGATTCTGCGCGGG
ACGTCCTTCTGCTACGTCCCTTCGGCCCTCAATCCAGCGGACCTTCCTTCCCGCGGCCTGCTGCCGGCTC
TGCGGCCTCTTCCGCGTCTTCGCCTTCGCCCTCAGACGAGTCGGATCTCCCTTTGGGCCGCCTCCCCGCG
TCGACTTTAAGACCAATGACTTACAAGGCAGCTGTAGATCTTAGCCACTTTTTAAAAGAAAAGGGGGGAC
TGGAAGGGCTAATTCACTCCCAACGAAGACAAGATCTGCTTTTTGCTTGTACTGGGTCTCTCTGGTTAGA
CCAGATCTGAGCCTGGGAGCTCTCTGGCTAACTAGGGAACCCACTGCTTAAGCCTCAATAAAGCTTGCCT
TGAGTGCTTCAAGTAGTGTGTGCCCGTCTGTTGTGTGACTCTGGTAACTAGAGATCCCTCAGACCCTTTT
AGTCAGTGTGGAAAATCTCTAGCAGTACGTATAGTAGTTCATGTCATCTTATTATTCAGTATTTATAACT
TGCAAAGAAATGAATATCAGAGAGTGAGAGGAACTTGTTTATTGCAGCTTATAATGGTTACAAATAAAGC
AATAGCATCACAAATTTCACAAATAAAGCATTTTTTTCACTGCATTCTAGTTGTGGTTTGTCCAAACTCA
TCAATGTATCTTATCATGTCTGGCTCTAGCTATCCCGCCCCTAACTCCGCCCATCCCGCCCCTAACTCCG
CCCAGTTCCGCCCATTCTCCGCCCCATGGCTGACTAATTTTTTTTATTTATGCAGAGGCCGAGGCCGCCT
CGGCCTCTGAGCTATTCCAGAAGTAGTGAGGAGGCTTTTTTGGAGGCCTAGGGACGTACCCAATTCGCCC
TATAGTGAGTCGTATTACGCGCGCTCACTGGCCGTCGTTTTACAACGTCGTGACTGGGAAAACCCTGGCG
TTACCCAACTTAATCGCCTTGCAGCACATCCCCCTTTCGCCAGCTGGCGTAATAGCGAAGAGGCCCGCAC
CGATCGCCCTTCCCAACAGTTGCGCAGCCTGAATGGCGAATGGG
[124 nt withheld, positions 2845-2968]
C
[91 nt withheld, positions 2970-3060]
A
[49 nt withheld, positions 3062-3110]
CCTTTGACGTTGGAGTCCACGTTCTTT
[37 nt withheld, positions 3138-3174]
ACCCTATCTCGGTCTATTCTTTTGATTTATAAGGGATTTTGCCGATTTCGGCCTATTGGTTAAAAAATGA
GCTGATTTAACAAAAATTTAACGCGAATTTTAACAAAATATTAACGCTTACAATTTAGGTGGCACTTTTC
GGGGAAATGTGCGCGGAACCCCTATTTGTTTATTTTTCTAAATACATTCAAATATGTATCCGCTCATGAG
ACAATAACCCTGATAAATGCTTCAATAATATTGAAAAAGGAAGAGTATGAGTATTCAACATTTCCGTGTC
GCCCTTATTCCCTTTTTTGCGGCATTTTGCCTTCCTGTTTTTGCTCACCCAGAAACGCTGGTGAAAGTAA
AAGATGCTGAAGATCAGTTGGGTGCACGAGTGGGTTACATCGAACTGGATCTCAACAGCGGTAAGATCCT
TGAGAGTTTTCGCCCCGAAGAACGTTTTCCAATGATGAGCACTTTTAAAGTTCTGCTATGTGGCGCGGTA
TTATCCCGTATTGACGCCGGGCAAGAGCAACTCGGTCGCCGCATACACTATTCTCAGAATGACTTGGTTG
AGTACTCACCAGTCACAGAAAAGCATCTTACGGATGGCATGACAGTAAGAGAATTATGCAGTGCTGCCAT
AACCATGAGTGATAACACTGCGGCCAACTTACTTCTGACAACGATCGGAGGACCGAAGGAGCTAACCGCT
TTTTTGCACAACATGGGGGATCATGTAACTCGCCTTGATCGTTGGGAACCGGAGCTGAATGAAGCCATAC
CAAACGACGAGCGTGACACCACGATGCCTGTAGCAATGGCAACAACGTTGCGCAAACTATTAACTGGCGA
ACTACTTACTCTAGCTTCCCGGCAACAATTAATAGACTGGATGGAGGCGGATAAAGTTGCAGGACCACTT
CTGCGCTCGGCCCTTCCGGCTGGCTGGTTTATTGCTGATAAATCTGGAGCCGGTGAGCGTGGGTCTCGCG
GTATCATTGCAGCACTGGGGCCAGATGGTAAGCCCTCCCGTATCGTAGTTATCTACACGACGGGGAGTCA
GGCAACTATGGATGAACGAAATAGACAGATCGCTGAGATAGGTGCCTCACTGATTAAGCATTGGTAACTG
TCAGACCAAGTTTACTCATATATACTTTAGATTGATTTAAAACTTCATTTTTAATTTAAAAGGATCTAGG
TGAAGATCCTTTTTGATAATCTCATGACCAAAATCCCTTAACGTGAGTTTTCGTTCCACTGAGCGTCAGA
CCCCGTAGAAAAGATCAAAGGATCTTCTTGAGATCCTTTTTTTCTGCGCGTAATCTGCTGCTTGCAAACA
AAAAAACCACCGCTACCAGCGGTGGTTTGTTTGCCGGATCAAGAGCTACCAACTCTTTTTCCGAAGGTAA
CTGGCTTCAGCAGAGCGCAGATACCAAATACTGTTCTTCTAGTGTAGCCGTAGTTAGGCCACCACTTCAA
GAACTCTGTAGCACCGCCTACATACCTCGCTCTGCTAATCCTGTTACCAGTGGCTGCTGCCAGTGGCGAT
AAGTCGTGTCTTACCGGGTTGGACTCAAGACGATAGTTACCGGATAAGGCGCAGCGGTCGGGCTGAACGG
GGGGTTCGTGCACACAGCCCAGCTTGGAGCGAACGACCTACACCGAACTGAGATACCTACAGCGTGAGCT
ATGAGAAAGCGCCACGCTTCCCGAAGGGAGAAAGGCGGACAGGTATCCGGTAAGCGGCAGGGTCGGAACA
GGAGAGCGCACGAGGGAGCTTCCAGGGGGAAACGCCTGGTATCTTTATAGTCCTGTCGGGTTTCGCCACC
TCTGACTTGAGCGTCGATTTTTGTGATGCTCGTCAGGGGGGCGGAGCCTATGGAAAAACGCCAGCAACGC
GGCCTTTTTACGGTTCCTGGCCTTTTGCTGGCCTTTTGCTCACATGTTCTTTCCTGCGTTATCCCCTGAT
TCTGTGGATAACCGTATTACCGCCTTTGAGTGAGCTGATACCGCTCGCCGCAGCCGAACGACCGAGCGCA
GCGAGTCAGTGAGCGAGGAAGCGGAAGAGCGCCCAATACGCAAACCGCCTCTCCCCGCGCGTTGGCCGAT
TCATTAATGCAGCTGGCACGACAGGTTTCCCGACTGGAAAGCGGGCAGTGAGCGCAACGCAATTAATGTG
AGTTAGCTCACTCATTAGGCACCCCAGGCTTTACACTTTATGCTTCCGGCTCGTATGTTGTGTGGAATTG
TGAGCGGATAACAATTTCACACAGGAAACAGCTATGACCATGATTACGCCAAGCGCGCAATTAACCCTCA
CTAAAGGGAACAAAAGCTGGAGCTGCAAGCTTAATGTAGTCTTATGCAATACTCTTGTAGTCTTGCAACA
TGGTAACGATGAGTTAGCAACATGCCTTACAAGGAGAGAAAAAGCACCGTGCATGCCGATTGGTGGAAGT
AAGGTGGTACGATCGTGCCTTATTAGGAAGGCAACAGACGGGTCTGACATGGATTGGACGAACCACTGAA
TTGCCGCATTGCAGAGATATTGTATTTAAGTGCCTAGCTCGATACATAAACGGGTCTCTCTGGTTAGACC
AGATCTGAGCCTGGGAGCTCTCTGGCTAACTAGGGAACCCACTGCTTAAGCCTCAATAAAGCTTGCCTTG
AGTGCTTCAAGTAGTGTGTGCCCGTCTGTTGTGTGACTCTGGTAACTAGAGATCCCTCAGACCCTTTTAG
TCAGTGTGGAAAATCTCTAGCAGTGGCGCCCGAACAGGGACTTGAAAGCGAAAGGGAAACCAGAGGAGCT
CTCTCGACGCAGGACTCGGCTTGCTGAAGCGCGCACGGCAAGAGGCGAGGGGCGGCGACTGGTGAGTACG
CCAAAAATTTTGACTAGCGGAGGCTAGAAGGAGAGAGATGGGTGCGAGAGCGTCAGTATTAAGCGGGGGA
GAATTAGATCGCGATGGGAAAAAATTCGGTTAAGGCCAGGGGGAAAGAAAAAATATAAATTAAAACATAT
AGTATGGGCAAGCAGGGAGCTAGAACGATTCGCAGTTAATCCTGGCCTGTTAGAAACATCAGAAGGCTGT
AGACAAATACTGGGACAGCTACAACCATCCCTTCAGACAGGATCAGAAGAACTTAGATCATTATATAATA
CAGTAGCAACCCTCTATTGTGTGCATCAAAGGATAGAGATAAAAGACACCAAGGAAGCTTTAGACAAGAT
AGAGGAAGAGCAAAACAAAAGTAAGACCACCGCACAGCAAGCGGCCGCTGATCTTCAGACCTGGAGGAGG
AGATATGAGGGACAATTGGAGAAGTGAATTATATAAATATAAAGTAGTAAAAATTGAACCATTAGGAGTA
GCACCCACCAAGGCAAAGAGAAGAGTGGTGCAGAGAGAAAAAAGAGCAGTGGGAATAGGAGCTTTGTTCC
TTGGGTTCTTGGGAGCAGCAGGAAGCACTATGGGCGCAGCGTCAATGACGCTGACGGTACAGGCCAGACA
ATTATTGTCTGGTATAGTGCAGCAGCAGAACAATTTGCTGAGGGCTATTGAGGCGCAACAGCATCTGTTG
CAACTCACAGTCTGGGGCATCAAGCAGCTCCAGGCAAGAATCCTGGCTGTGGAAAGATACCTAAAGGATC
AACAGCTCCTGGGGATTTGGGGTTGCTCTGGAAAACTCATTTGCACCACTGCTGTGCCTTGGAATGCTAG
TTGGAGTAATAAATCTCTGGAACAGATTTGGAATCACACGACCTGGATGGAGTGGGACAGAGAAATTAAC
AATTACACAAGCTTAATACACTCCTTAATTGAAGAATCGCAAAACCAGCAAGAAAAGAATGAACAAGAAT
TATTGGAATTAGATAAATGGGCAAGTTTGTGGAATTGGTTTAACATAACAAATTGGCTGTGGTATATAAA
ATTATTCATAATGATAGTAGGAGGCTTGGTAGGTTTAAGAATAGTTTTTGCTGTACTTTCTATAGTGAAT
AGAGTTAGGCAGGGATATTCACCATTATCGTTTCAGACCCACCTCCCAACCCCGAGGGGACCCTTGCGCC
TTTTCCAAGGCAGCCCTGGGTTTGCGCAGGGACGCGGCTGCTCTGGGCGTGGTTCCGGGAAACGCAGCGG
CGCCGACCCTGGGTCTCGCACATTCTTCACGTCCGTTCGCAGCGTCACCCGGATCTTCGCCGCTACCCTT
GTGGGCCCCCCGGCGACGCTTCCTGCTCCGCCCCTAAGTCGGGAAGGTTCCTTGCGGTTCGCGGCGTGCC
GGACGTGACAAACGGAAGCCGCACGTCTCACTAGTACCCTCGCAGACGGACAGCGCCAGGGAGCAATGGC
AGCGCGCCGACCGCGATGGGCTGTGGCCAATAGCGGCTGCTCAGCAGGGCGCGCCGAGAGCAGCGGCCGG
GAAGGGGCGGTGCGGGAGGCGGGGTGTGGGGCGGTAGTGTGGGCCCTGTTCCTGCCCGCGCGGTGTTCCG
CATTCTGCAAGCCTCCGGAGCGCACGTCGGCAGTCGGCTCCCTCGTTGACCGAATCACCGACCTCTCTCC
CCAGGGGGTACCACCATGGCCAAGCCTTTGTCTCAAGAAGAATCCACCCTCATTGAAAGAGCAACGGCTA
CAATCAACAGCATCCCCATCTCTGAAGACTACAGCGTCGCCAGCGCAGCTCTCTCTAGCGACGGCCGCAT
CTTCACTGGTGTCAATGTATATCATTTTACTGGGGGACCTTGTGCAGAACTCGTGGTGCTGGGCACTGCT
GCTGCTGCGGCAGCTGGCAACCTGACTTGTATCGTCGCGATCGGAAATGAGAACAGGGGCATCTTGAGCC
CCTGCGGACGGTGCCGACAGGTGCTTCTCGATCTGCATCCTGGGATCAAAGCCATAGTGAAGGACAGTGA
TGGACAGCCGACGGCAGTTGGGATTCGTGAATTGCTGCCCTCTGGTTATGTGTGGGAGGGCCTGCAGCTG
CAGTAGTAAGAATTCTAGATCTTGAGACAAATGGCAGTATTCATCCACAATTTTAAAAGAAAAGGGGGGA
TTGGGGGGTACAGTGCAGGGGAAAGAATAGTAGACATAATAGCAACAGACATACAAACTAAAGAATTACA
AAAACAAATTACAAAAATTCAAAATTTTCGGGTTTATTACAGGGACAGCAGAGATCCACTTTGGCGCCGG
CTCGAGGGGGCCCGGGGTTATTAATAGTAATCAATTA
