>Addgene plasmid #161650 | IDG_CACNG1_OE_1 | depositor partial sequence | sequence record 313349 | Sequence
ATGTCCCAGACCAAAATGCTGAAGGTCCGCGTGACCCTCTTCTGCATCCTGGCAGGCATCGTGCTGGCCA
TGACAGCCGTGGTAACCGACCACTGGGCTGTGCTGAGCCCCCACATGGAGCACCACAACACTACCTGCGA
GGCGGCCCACTTCGGCCTCTGGCGGATTTGTACCAAGCGCATCCCCATGGACGACAGCAAGACCTGCGGG
CCCATCACCCTGCCCGGGGAGAAGAACTGTTCCTACTTCAGGCATTTTAACCCCGGCGAGAGCTCGGAGA
TCTTCGAATTCACCACTCAGAAGGAGTACAGCATCTCGGCAGCCGCCATCGCCATCTTCAGCCTTGGCTT
CATCATCCTGGGCAGCCTCTGTGTCCTCCTGTCCCTCGGGAAGAAGAGGGACTATCTGCTGCGACCCGCG
TCCATGTTCTATGCCTTTGCAGGTCTCTGCATCCTCGTCTCGGTGGAGGTCATGCGGCAGTCGGTGAAGC
GCATGATTGACAGTGAGGACACCGTCTGGATCGAGTACTATTACTCCTGGTCCTTTGCCTGCGCCTGTGC
CGCCTTCATCCTCCTCTTTCTCGGCGGTCTCGCCCTCCTGCTGTTCTCCCTGCCTCGAATGCCCCGGAAC
CCATGGGAGTCCTGCATGGATGCTGAGCCCGAGCACTTGCCAACTTTCTTGTACAAAGTGGTTGGTAAGC
CTATCCCTAACCCTCTCCTCGGTCTCGATTCTACGTAG
